Addgene plasmid #90808: NUMA1 H11.2 gRNA
Purpose: 3rd generation lentiviral gRNA plasmid targeting human NUMA1
Depositing lab: Iain Cheeseman. Depositing organization: Whitehead Institute for Biomedical Research. Publication: Large-Scale Analysis of CRISPR/Cas9 Cell-Cycle Knockouts Reveals the Diversity of p53-Dependent Responses to Cell-Cycle Defects. McKinley KL, Cheeseman IM. Dev Cell. 2017 Feb 27;40(4):405-420.e2. doi: 10.1016/j.devcel.2017.01.012. Epub 2017 Feb 16. PubMed 28216383.
Backbone
  Vector backbone: pLenti-sgRNA
  Backbone manufacturer: Eric Lander & David Sabatini labs (Addgene plasmid #71409)
  Backbone size w/o insert (bp): 9151
  Vector type: Lentiviral, CRISPR
  Selectable markers: Puromycin
Growth in bacteria
  Bacterial resistance: Ampicillin, 100 μg/mL
  Growth temperature: 37°C
  Growth strain: NEB Stable
  Copy number: Unknown
Gene/Insert
  Gene/Insert name: NUMA1 (Guide Designation H11.2) (alt name: pKMKO series)
  gRNA/shRNA sequence: CACCgAAGTCCAGTCTCTCTGACAC
  Species: H. sapiens (human)
  Promoter: U6
  Cloning method: Restriction Enzyme; 5′ cloning site BsmBI (destroyed during cloning); 3′ cloning site BsmBI (destroyed during cloning)
  Sequencing primers: 5′ hU6-F (5'-GAGGGCCTATTTCCCATGATT-3'); 3′ EF1a-R (5'-CACGGCGACTACTGCACTTA-3')
Terms and licenses: Academic/Nonprofit Terms; Industry Terms: Not Available to Industry
Depositor comments: Please note that gRNA target sequence listed is not strictly the 20nt spacer sequence, but also contains the 5' BsmBI overhang. For more information about knockout human cell lines generated using this plasmid, please see http://cellcycleknockouts.wi.mit.edu/ .
How to cite: NUMA1 H11.2 gRNA was a gift from Iain Cheeseman (Addgene plasmid # 90808 ; http://n2t.net/addgene:90808 ; RRID:Addgene_90808)
