[The description below was written by a language model from this plasmid's Addgene catalogue record and pLannotate feature annotations shown in this document.]
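Description:
NUMA1 H11.2 gRNA is a third-generation lentiviral CRISPR plasmid built on the pLenti-sgRNA backbone that expresses a single guide RNA against human NUMA1. It carries no Cas9, so it is meant to be used in cells that supply the nuclease separately. In bacteria it is maintained through a high-copy ColE1/pUC-type origin and selected with ampicillin via the β-lactamase gene. An f1 origin, an SV40 origin and remnants of lac/lacZα cloning-vector sequence are also annotated in the backbone. The catalogue lists the empty backbone as 9,151 bp, whereas the sequenced construct is 7,302 nt. This would be consistent with loss of a stuffer fragment when the guide was inserted, although the record does not say so.

The viral genome is transcribed from an RSV promoter fused to a truncated HIV-1 5' LTR, which makes packaging Tat-independent. It includes the Ψ packaging signal with a gag fragment, the Rev response element, a cPPT/CTS element and a self-inactivating ΔU3 3' LTR followed by an SV40 polyadenylation signal. Within this frame, a human U6 RNA polymerase III promoter drives the NUMA1 spacer, which was cloned as annealed oligonucleotides into BsmBI sites that were destroyed in the process. The spacer is joined to the Streptococcus pyogenes sgRNA scaffold, annotated here as a tracrRNA fragment. Downstream, an EF-1α core promoter expresses puromycin N-acetyltransferase for selection of transduced mammalian cells, and a WPRE enhances transcript expression. The plasmid belongs to a series of guides used to generate knockouts of cell-cycle genes in human cell lines and to analyse the resulting phenotypes, including p53-dependent responses.
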