Features (pLannotate 1.2.2; 27 found; start..end, strand, type, name):
      9..101     +  CDS            lacI (fragment): lac repressor; lacI; The lac repressor binds to the lac operator to inhibit transcription in E. coli. This inhibition can be relieved by adding lactose or isopropyl-β-D-thiogalactopyranoside (IPTG).
    114..135     +  protein_bind   CAP binding site: CAP binding activates transcription in the presence of cAMP. E. coli catabolite activator protein
    150..180     +  promoter       lac promoter: promoter for the E. coli lac operon
    188..204     +  protein_bind   lac operator: The lac repressor binds to the lac operator to inhibit transcription in E. coli. This inhibition can be relieved by adding lactose or isopropyl-β-D-thiogalactopyranoside (IPTG). lac repressor encoded by lacI
    249..267     +  promoter       T3 promoter: promoter for bacteriophage T3 RNA polymerase
    295..521     +  promoter       RSV promoter: Rous sarcoma virus enhancer/promoter
    522..702     +  LTR            5' LTR (truncated): truncated 5' long terminal repeat (LTR) from HIV-1
    749..874     +  misc_feature   HIV-1 Ψ: packaging signal of human immunodeficiency virus type 1
    858..1221    +  CDS            HIV-1 gag (fragment): gag protein from human immunodeficiency virus 1; gag
   1367..1600    +  misc_feature   RRE: The Rev response element (RRE) of HIV-1 allows for Rev-dependent mRNA export from the nucleus to the cytoplasm.
   1977..2003    +  CDS            Rev (fragment): human immunodeficiency virus 1 (HIV-1) Rev protein; rev; enhances nuclear export of unspliced and incompletely spliced viral mRNAs
   2007..2247    +  promoter       U6 promoter: RNA polymerase III promoter for human U6 snRNA
   2295..2362    +  misc_RNA       tracrRNA (fragment): trans-activating CRISPR RNA for the Streptococcus pyogenes CRISPR/Cas9 system
   2411..2528    +  misc_feature   cPPT/CTS: central polypurine tract and central termination sequence of HIV-1
   2597..2808    +  promoter       EF-1α core promoter: core promoter for human elongation factor EF-1α
   2834..3433    +  CDS            PuroR (fragment): puromycin N-acetyltransferase; pac from Streptomyces; confers resistance to puromycin
   3449..4037    +  misc_feature   WPRE: woodchuck hepatitis virus posttranscriptional regulatory element
   4088..4107    +  misc_feature   cPPT/CTS (fragment): central polypurine tract and central termination sequence of HIV-1
   4109..4342    +  LTR            3' LTR (ΔU3): self-inactivating 3' long terminal repeat (LTR) from HIV-1
   4420..4541    +  polyA_signal   SV40 poly(A) signal: SV40 polyadenylation signal
   4581..4716    +  rep_origin     SV40 ori: SV40 origin of replication
   4737..4755    -  promoter       T7 promoter: promoter for bacteriophage T7 RNA polymerase
   4763..4918    +  CDS            lacZα (fragment): LacZα fragment of β-galactosidase; lacZ fragment
   4923..5351    +  rep_origin     f1 ori (sequence partly withheld): f1 bacteriophage origin of replication; arrow indicates direction of (+) strand synthesis
   5404..5508    +  promoter       AmpR promoter: bla
   5509..6369    +  CDS            AmpR: β-lactamase; bla; confers resistance to ampicillin, carbenicillin, and related antibiotics
   6540..7128    +  rep_origin     ori: high-copy-number ColE1/pMB1/pBR322/pUC origin of replication
>Addgene plasmid #90808 | NUMA1 H11.2 gRNA | addgene full sequence | sequence record 183241 | Addgene NGS Result
GCGGAAGAGCGCCCAATACGCAAACCGCCTCTCCCCGCGCGTTGGCCGATTCATTAATGCAGCTGGCACG
ACAGGTTTCCCGACTGGAAAGCGGGCAGTGAGCGCAACGCAATTAATGTGAGTTAGCTCACTCATTAGGC
ACCCCAGGCTTTACACTTTATGCTTCCGGCTCGTATGTTGTGTGGAATTGTGAGCGGATAACAATTTCAC
ACAGGAAACAGCTATGACCATGATTACGCCAAGCGCGCAATTAACCCTCACTAAAGGGAACAAAAGCTGG
AGCTGCAAGCTTAATGTAGTCTTATGCAATACTCTTGTAGTCTTGCAACATGGTAACGATGAGTTAGCAA
CATGCCTTACAAGGAGAGAAAAAGCACCGTGCATGCCGATTGGTGGAAGTAAGGTGGTACGATCGTGCCT
TATTAGGAAGGCAACAGACGGGTCTGACATGGATTGGACGAACCACTGAATTGCCGCATTGCAGAGATAT
TGTATTTAAGTGCCTAGCTCGATACATAAACGGGTCTCTCTGGTTAGACCAGATCTGAGCCTGGGAGCTC
TCTGGCTAACTAGGGAACCCACTGCTTAAGCCTCAATAAAGCTTGCCTTGAGTGCTTCAAGTAGTGTGTG
CCCGTCTGTTGTGTGACTCTGGTAACTAGAGATCCCTCAGACCCTTTTAGTCAGTGTGGAAAATCTCTAG
CAGTGGCGCCCGAACAGGGACTTGAAAGCGAAAGGGAAACCAGAGGAGCTCTCTCGACGCAGGACTCGGC
TTGCTGAAGCGCGCACGGCAAGAGGCGAGGGGCGGCGACTGGTGAGTACGCCAAAAATTTTGACTAGCGG
AGGCTAGAAGGAGAGAGATGGGTGCGAGAGCGTCAGTATTAAGCGGGGGAGAATTAGATCGCGATGGGAA
AAAATTCGGTTAAGGCCAGGGGGAAAGAAAAAATATAAATTAAAACATATAGTATGGGCAAGCAGGGAGC
TAGAACGATTCGCAGTTAATCCTGGCCTGTTAGAAACATCAGAAGGCTGTAGACAAATACTGGGACAGCT
ACAACCATCCCTTCAGACAGGATCAGAAGAACTTAGATCATTATATAATACAGTAGCAACCCTCTATTGT
GTGCATCAAAGGATAGAGATAAAAGACACCAAGGAAGCTTTAGACAAGATAGAGGAAGAGCAAAACAAAA
GTAAGACCACCGCACAGCAAGCGGCCGCTGATCTTCAGACCTGGAGGAGGAGATATGAGGGACAATTGGA
GAAGTGAATTATATAAATATAAAGTAGTAAAAATTGAACCATTAGGAGTAGCACCCACCAAGGCAAAGAG
AAGAGTGGTGCAGAGAGAAAAAAGAGCAGTGGGAATAGGAGCTTTGTTCCTTGGGTTCTTGGGAGCAGCA
GGAAGCACTATGGGCGCAGCGTCAATGACGCTGACGGTACAGGCCAGACAATTATTGTCTGGTATAGTGC
AGCAGCAGAACAATTTGCTGAGGGCTATTGAGGCGCAACAGCATCTGTTGCAACTCACAGTCTGGGGCAT
CAAGCAGCTCCAGGCAAGAATCCTGGCTGTGGAAAGATACCTAAAGGATCAACAGCTCCTGGGGATTTGG
GGTTGCTCTGGAAAACTCATTTGCACCACTGCTGTGCCTTGGAATGCTAGTTGGAGTAATAAATCTCTGG
AACAGATTTGGAATCACACGACCTGGATGGAGTGGGACAGAGAAATTAACAATTACACAAGCTTAATACA
CTCCTTAATTGAAGAATCGCAAAACCAGCAAGAAAAGAATGAACAAGAATTATTGGAATTAGATAAATGG
GCAAGTTTGTGGAATTGGTTTAACATAACAAATTGGCTGTGGTATATAAAATTATTCATAATGATAGTAG
GAGGCTTGGTAGGTTTAAGAATAGTTTTTGCTGTACTTTCTATAGTGAATAGAGTTAGGCAGGGATATTC
ACCATTATCGTTTCAGACCCACCTCCCAACCCCGAGGGGACCCAGAGAGGGCCTATTTCCCATGATTCCT
TCATATTTGCATATACGATACAAGGCTGTTAGAGAGATAATTAGAATTAATTTGACTGTAAACACAAAGA
TATTAGTACAAAATACGTGACGTAGAAAGTAATAATTTCTTGGGTAGTTTGCAGTTTTAAAATTATGTTT
TAAAATGGACTATCATATGCTTACCGTAACTTGAAAGTATTTCGATTTCTTGGCTTTATATATCTTGTGG
AAAGGACGAAACACCGAAGTCCAGTCTCTCTGACACGTTTAAGAGCTATGCTGGAAACAGCATAGCAAGT
TTAAATAAGGCTAGTCCGTTATCAACTTGAAAAAGTGGCACCGAGTCGGTGCTTTTTTTGAATTCTAGAT
CTTGAGACAAATGGCAGTATTCATCCACAATTTTAAAAGAAAAGGGGGGATTGGGGGGTACAGTGCAGGG
GAAAGAATAGTAGACATAATAGCAACAGACATACAAACTAAAGAATTACAAAAACAAATTACAAAAATTC
AAAATTTTCGGGTTTATTACAGGGACAGCAGAGATCCACTTTGGCGCCGGCTCGAGTGGCTCCGGTGCCC
GTCAGTGGGCAGAGCGCACATCGCCCACAGTCCCCGAGAAGTTGGGGGGAGGGGTCGGCAATTGAACCGG
TGCCTAGAGAAGGTGGCGCGGGGTAAACTGGGAAAGTGATGTCGTGTACTGGCTCCGCCTTTTTCCCGAG
GGTGGGGGAGAACCGTATATAAGTGCAGTAGTCGCCGTGAACGTTCTTTTTCGCAACGGGTTTGCCGCCA
GAACACAGGTGTCGTGACGCGGGATCCGCCACCATGACCGAGTACAAGCCCACGGTGCGCCTCGCCACCC
GCGACGACGTCCCCAGGGCCGTACGCACCCTCGCCGCCGCGTTCGCCGACTACCCCGCCACGCGCCACAC
CGTCGATCCGGACCGCCACATCGAGCGGGTCACCGAGCTGCAAGAACTCTTCCTCACGCGCGTCGGGCTC
GACATCGGCAAGGTGTGGGTCGCGGACGACGGCGCCGCGGTGGCGGTCTGGACCACGCCGGAGAGCGTCG
AAGCGGGGGCGGTGTTCGCCGAGATCGGCCCGCGCATGGCCGAGTTGAGCGGTTCCCGGCTGGCCGCGCA
GCAACAGATGGAAGGCCTCCTGGCGCCGCACCGGCCCAAGGAGCCCGCGTGGTTCCTGGCCACCGTCGGA
GTCTCGCCCGACCACCAGGGCAAGGGTCTGGGCAGCGCCGTCGTGCTCCCCGGAGTGGAGGCGGCCGAGC
GCGCCGGGGTGCCCGCCTTCCTGGAGACCTCCGCGCCCCGCAACCTCCCCTTCTACGAGCGGCTCGGCTT
CACCGTCACCGCCGACGTCGAGGTGCCCGAAGGACCGCGCACCTGGTGCATGACCCGCAAGCCCGGTGCC
TGAACGCGTTAAGTCGACAATCAACCTCTGGATTACAAAATTTGTGAAAGATTGACTGGTATTCTTAACT
ATGTTGCTCCTTTTACGCTATGTGGATACGCTGCTTTAATGCCTTTGTATCATGCTATTGCTTCCCGTAT
GGCTTTCATTTTCTCCTCCTTGTATAAATCCTGGTTGCTGTCTCTTTATGAGGAGTTGTGGCCCGTTGTC
AGGCAACGTGGCGTGGTGTGCACTGTGTTTGCTGACGCAACCCCCACTGGTTGGGGCATTGCCACCACCT
GTCAGCTCCTTTCCGGGACTTTCGCTTTCCCCCTCCCTATTGCCACGGCGGAACTCATCGCCGCCTGCCT
TGCCCGCTGCTGGACAGGGGCTCGGCTGTTGGGCACTGACAATTCCGTGGTGTTGTCGGGGAAATCATCG
TCCTTTCCTTGGCTGCTCGCCTGTGTTGCCACCTGGATTCTGCGCGGGACGTCCTTCTGCTACGTCCCTT
CGGCCCTCAATCCAGCGGACCTTCCTTCCCGCGGCCTGCTGCCGGCTCTGCGGCCTCTTCCGCGTCTTCG
CCTTCGCCCTCAGACGAGTCGGATCTCCCTTTGGGCCGCCTCCCCGCGTCGACTTTAAGACCAATGACTT
ACAAGGCAGCTGTAGATCTTAGCCACTTTTTAAAAGAAAAGGGGGGACTGGAAGGGCTAATTCACTCCCA
ACGAAGACAAGATCTGCTTTTTGCTTGTACTGGGTCTCTCTGGTTAGACCAGATCTGAGCCTGGGAGCTC
TCTGGCTAACTAGGGAACCCACTGCTTAAGCCTCAATAAAGCTTGCCTTGAGTGCTTCAAGTAGTGTGTG
CCCGTCTGTTGTGTGACTCTGGTAACTAGAGATCCCTCAGACCCTTTTAGTCAGTGTGGAAAATCTCTAG
CAGTACGTATAGTAGTTCATGTCATCTTATTATTCAGTATTTATAACTTGCAAAGAAATGAATATCAGAG
AGTGAGAGGAACTTGTTTATTGCAGCTTATAATGGTTACAAATAAAGCAATAGCATCACAAATTTCACAA
ATAAAGCATTTTTTTCACTGCATTCTAGTTGTGGTTTGTCCAAACTCATCAATGTATCTTATCATGTCTG
GCTCTAGCTATCCCGCCCCTAACTCCGCCCATCCCGCCCCTAACTCCGCCCAGTTCCGCCCATTCTCCGC
CCCATGGCTGACTAATTTTTTTTATTTATGCAGAGGCCGAGGCCGCCTCGGCCTCTGAGCTATTCCAGAA
GTAGTGAGGAGGCTTTTTTGGAGGCCTAGGGACGTACCCAATTCGCCCTATAGTGAGTCGTATTACGCGC
GCTCACTGGCCGTCGTTTTACAACGTCGTGACTGGGAAAACCCTGGCGTTACCCAACTTAATCGCCTTGC
AGCACATCCCCCTTTCGCCAGCTGGCGTAATAGCGAAGAGGCCCGCACCGATCGCCCTTCCCAACAGTTG
CGCAGCCTGAATGGCGAATGGG
[124 nt withheld, positions 4923-5046]
C
[91 nt withheld, positions 5048-5138]
A
[49 nt withheld, positions 5140-5188]
CCTTTGACGTTGGAGTCCACGTTCTTT
[37 nt withheld, positions 5216-5252]
ACCCTATCTCGGTCTATTCTTTTGATTTATAAGGGATTTTGCCGATTTCGGCCTATTGGTTAAAAAATGA
GCTGATTTAACAAAAATTTAACGCGAATTTTAACAAAATATTAACGCTTACAATTTAGGTGGCACTTTTC
GGGGAAATGTGCGCGGAACCCCTATTTGTTTATTTTTCTAAATACATTCAAATATGTATCCGCTCATGAG
ACAATAACCCTGATAAATGCTTCAATAATATTGAAAAAGGAAGAGTATGAGTATTCAACATTTCCGTGTC
GCCCTTATTCCCTTTTTTGCGGCATTTTGCCTTCCTGTTTTTGCTCACCCAGAAACGCTGGTGAAAGTAA
AAGATGCTGAAGATCAGTTGGGTGCACGAGTGGGTTACATCGAACTGGATCTCAACAGCGGTAAGATCCT
TGAGAGTTTTCGCCCCGAAGAACGTTTTCCAATGATGAGCACTTTTAAAGTTCTGCTATGTGGCGCGGTA
TTATCCCGTATTGACGCCGGGCAAGAGCAACTCGGTCGCCGCATACACTATTCTCAGAATGACTTGGTTG
AGTACTCACCAGTCACAGAAAAGCATCTTACGGATGGCATGACAGTAAGAGAATTATGCAGTGCTGCCAT
AACCATGAGTGATAACACTGCGGCCAACTTACTTCTGACAACGATCGGAGGACCGAAGGAGCTAACCGCT
TTTTTGCACAACATGGGGGATCATGTAACTCGCCTTGATCGTTGGGAACCGGAGCTGAATGAAGCCATAC
CAAACGACGAGCGTGACACCACGATGCCTGTAGCAATGGCAACAACGTTGCGCAAACTATTAACTGGCGA
ACTACTTACTCTAGCTTCCCGGCAACAATTAATAGACTGGATGGAGGCGGATAAAGTTGCAGGACCACTT
CTGCGCTCGGCCCTTCCGGCTGGCTGGTTTATTGCTGATAAATCTGGAGCCGGTGAGCGTGGGTCTCGCG
GTATCATTGCAGCACTGGGGCCAGATGGTAAGCCCTCCCGTATCGTAGTTATCTACACGACGGGGAGTCA
GGCAACTATGGATGAACGAAATAGACAGATCGCTGAGATAGGTGCCTCACTGATTAAGCATTGGTAACTG
TCAGACCAAGTTTACTCATATATACTTTAGATTGATTTAAAACTTCATTTTTAATTTAAAAGGATCTAGG
TGAAGATCCTTTTTGATAATCTCATGACCAAAATCCCTTAACGTGAGTTTTCGTTCCACTGAGCGTCAGA
CCCCGTAGAAAAGATCAAAGGATCTTCTTGAGATCCTTTTTTTCTGCGCGTAATCTGCTGCTTGCAAACA
AAAAAACCACCGCTACCAGCGGTGGTTTGTTTGCCGGATCAAGAGCTACCAACTCTTTTTCCGAAGGTAA
CTGGCTTCAGCAGAGCGCAGATACCAAATACTGTTCTTCTAGTGTAGCCGTAGTTAGGCCACCACTTCAA
GAACTCTGTAGCACCGCCTACATACCTCGCTCTGCTAATCCTGTTACCAGTGGCTGCTGCCAGTGGCGAT
AAGTCGTGTCTTACCGGGTTGGACTCAAGACGATAGTTACCGGATAAGGCGCAGCGGTCGGGCTGAACGG
GGGGTTCGTGCACACAGCCCAGCTTGGAGCGAACGACCTACACCGAACTGAGATACCTACAGCGTGAGCT
ATGAGAAAGCGCCACGCTTCCCGAAGGGAGAAAGGCGGACAGGTATCCGGTAAGCGGCAGGGTCGGAACA
GGAGAGCGCACGAGGGAGCTTCCAGGGGGAAACGCCTGGTATCTTTATAGTCCTGTCGGGTTTCGCCACC
TCTGACTTGAGCGTCGATTTTTGTGATGCTCGTCAGGGGGGCGGAGCCTATGGAAAAACGCCAGCAACGC
GGCCTTTTTACGGTTCCTGGCCTTTTGCTGGCCTTTTGCTCACATGTTCTTTCCTGCGTTATCCCCTGAT
TCTGTGGATAACCGTATTACCGCCTTTGAGTGAGCTGATACCGCTCGCCGCAGCCGAACGACCGAGCGCA
GCGAGTCAGTGAGCGAGGAA
